>Addgene plasmid #144895 | TFORF3419 | addgene full sequence | sequence record 404482 | Addgene NGS Result
TTAATGTAGTCTTATGCAATACTCTTGTAGTCTTGCAACATGGTAACGATGAGTTAGCAACATGCCTTAC
AAGGAGAGAAAAAGCACCGTGCATGCCGATTGGTGGAAGTAAGGTGGTACGATCGTGCCTTATTAGGAAG
GCAACAGACGGGTCTGACATGGATTGGACGAACCACTGAATTGCCGCATTGCAGAGATATTGTATTTAAG
TGCCTAGCTCGATACATAAACGGGTCTCTCTGGTTAGACCAGATCTGAGCCTGGGAGCTCTCTGGCTAAC
TAGGGAACCCACTGCTTAAGCCTCAATAAAGCTTGCCTTGAGTGCTTCAAGTAGTGTGTGCCCGTCTGTT
GTGTGACTCTGGTAACTAGAGATCCCTCAGACCCTTTTAGTCAGTGTGGAAAATCTCTAGCAGTGGCGCC
CGAACAGGGACTTGAAAGCGAAAGGGAAACCAGAGGAGCTCTCTCGACGCAGGACTCGGCTTGCTGAAGC
GCGCACGGCAAGAGGCGAGGGGCGGCGACTGGTGAGTACGCCAAAAATTTTGACTAGCGGAGGCTAGAAG
GAGAGAGATGGGTGCGAGAGCGTCAGTATTAAGCGGGGGAGAATTAGATCGCGATGGGAAAAAATTCGGT
TAAGGCCAGGGGGAAAGAAAAAATATAAATTAAAACATATAGTATGGGCAAGCAGGGAGCTAGAACGATT
CGCAGTTAATCCTGGCCTGTTAGAAACATCAGAAGGCTGTAGACAAATACTGGGACAGCTACAACCATCC
CTTCAGACAGGATCAGAAGAACTTAGATCATTATATAATACAGTAGCAACCCTCTATTGTGTGCATCAAA
GGATAGAGATAAAAGACACCAAGGAAGCTTTAGACAAGATAGAGGAAGAGCAAAACAAAAGTAAGACCAC
CGCACAGCAAGCGGCCGCTGATCTTCAGACCTGGAGGAGGAGATATGAGGGACAATTGGAGAAGTGAATT
ATATAAATATAAAGTAGTAAAAATTGAACCATTAGGAGTAGCACCCACCAAGGCAAAGAGAAGAGTGGTG
CAGAGAGAAAAAAGAGCAGTGGGAATAGGAGCTTTGTTCCTTGGGTTCTTGGGAGCAGCAGGAAGCACTA
TGGGCGCAGCGTCAATGACGCTGACGGTACAGGCCAGACAATTATTGTCTGGTATAGTGCAGCAGCAGAA
CAATTTGCTGAGGGCTATTGAGGCGCAACAGCATCTGTTGCAACTCACAGTCTGGGGCATCAAGCAGCTC
CAGGCAAGAATCCTGGCTGTGGAAAGATACCTAAAGGATCAACAGCTCCTGGGGATTTGGGGTTGCTCTG
GAAAACTCATTTGCACCACTGCTGTGCCTTGGAATGCTAGTTGGAGTAATAAATCTCTGGAACAGATTTG
GAATCACACGACCTGGATGGAGTGGGACAGAGAAATTAACAATTACACAAGCTTAATACACTCCTTAATT
GAAGAATCGCAAAACCAGCAAGAAAAGAATGAACAAGAATTATTGGAATTAGATAAATGGGCAAGTTTGT
GGAATTGGTTTAACATAACAAATTGGCTGTGGTATATAAAATTATTCATAATGATAGTAGGAGGCTTGGT
AGGTTTAAGAATAGTTTTTGCTGTACTTTCTATAGTGAATAGAGTTAGGCAGGGATATTCACCATTATCG
TTTCAGACCCACCTCCCAACCCCGAGGGGACCCATGCATTGCATCTCAATTAGTCAGCAACCAGGTGTGG
AAAGTCCCCAGGCTCCCCAGCAGGCAGAAGTATGCAAAGCATGCGTCTCAATTAGTCAGCAACCATAGTC
CCGCCCCTAACTCCGCCCATCCCGCCCCTAACTCCGCCCAGTTCCGCCCATTCTCCGCCCCATGGCTGAC
TAATTTTTTTTATTTATGCAGAGGCCGAGGCCGCCTCGGCCTCTGAGCTATTCCAGAAGTAGTGAGGAGG
CTTTTTTGGAGGCCTAGGCTTTTGCAAAAAGCTTTCTAGAGGTACCACCGGAGCTTACCATGACCGAGTA
CAAGCCCACGGTGCGCCTCGCCACCCGCGACGACGTCCCCAGGGCCGTACGCACCCTCGCCGCCGCGTTC
GCCGACTACCCCGCCACGCGCCACACCGTCGATCCGGACCGCCACATCGAGCGGGTCACCGAGCTGCAAG
AACTCTTCCTCACGCGCGTCGGGCTCGACATCGGCAAGGTGTGGGTCGCGGACGACGGCGCCGCCGTGGC
GGTCTGGACCACGCCGGAGAGCGTCGAAGCGGGGGCGGTGTTCGCCGAGATCGGCCCGCGCATGGCCGAG
TTGAGCGGTTCCCGGCTGGCCGCGCAGCAACAGATGGAAGGCCTCCTGGCGCCGCACCGGCCCAAGGAGC
CCGCGTGGTTCCTGGCCACCGTCGGCGTCTCGCCCGACCACCAGGGCAAGGGTCTGGGCAGCGCCGTCGT
GCTCCCCGGAGTGGAGGCGGCCGAGCGCGCCGGGGTGCCCGCCTTCCTGGAGACCTCCGCGCCCCGCAAC
CTCCCCTTCTACGAGCGGCTCGGCTTCACCGTCACCGCCGACGTCGAGGTGCCCGAAGGACCGCGCACCT
GGTGCATGACCCGCAAGCCCGGTGCCAGTTAACGAATTCTAGATCTTGAGACAAATGGCAGTATTCATCC
ACAATTTTAAAAGAAAAGGGGGGATTGGGGGGTACAGTGCAGGGGAAAGAATAGTAGACATAATAGCAAC
AGACATACAAACTAAAGAATTACAAAAACAAATTACAAAAATTCAAAATTTTCGGGTTTATTACAGGGAC
AGCAGAGATCCACTTTGGCGCCGGCTCGAGGCCTGCAGGTGCAAAGATGGATAAAGTTTTAAACAGAGAG
GAATCTTTGCAGCTAATGGACCTTCTAGGTCTTGAAAGGAGTGGGAATTGGCTCCGGTGCCCGTCAGTGG
GCAGAGCGCACATCGCCCACAGTCCCCGAGAAGTTGGGGGGAGGGGTCGGCAATTGAACCGGTGCCTAGA
GAAGGTGGCGCGGGGTAAACTGGGAAAGTGATGTCGTGTACTGGCTCCGCCTTTTTCCCGAGGGTGGGGG
AGAACCGTATATAAGTGCAGTAGTCGCCGTGAACGTTCTTTTTCGCAACGGGTTTGCCGCCAGAACACAG
GTAAGTGCCGTGTGTGGTTCCCGCGGGCCTGGCCTCTTTACGGGTTATGGCCCTTGCGTGCCTTGAATTA
CTTCCACCTGGCTGCAGTACGTGATTCTTGATCCCGAGCTTCGGGTTGGAAGTGGGTGGGAGAGTTCGAG
GCCTTGCGCTTAAGGAGCCCCTTCGCCTCGTGCTTGAGTTGAGGCCTGGCCTGGGCGCTGGGGCCGCCGC
GTGCGAATCTGGTGGCACCTTCGCGCCTGTCTCGCTGCTTTCGATAAGTCTCTAGCCATTTAAAATTTTT
GATGACCTGCTGCGACGCTTTTTTTCTGGCAAGATAGTCTTGTAAATGCGGGCCAAGATCTGCACACTGG
TATTTCGGTTTTTGGGGCCGCGGGCGGCGACGGGGCCCGTGCGTCCCAGCGCACATGTTCGGCGAGGCGG
GGCCTGCGAGCGCGGCCACCGAGAATCGGACGGGGGTAGTCTCAAGCTGGCCGGCCTGCTCTGGTGCCTG
GCCTCGCGCCGCCGTGTATCGCCCCGCCCTGGGCGGCAAGGCTGGCCCGGTCGGCACCAGTTGCGTGAGC
GGAAAGATGGCCGCTTCCCGGCCCTGCTGCAGGGAGCTCAAAATGGAGGACGCGGCGCTCGGGAGAGCGG
GCGGGTGAGTCACCCACACAAAGGAAAAGGGCCTTTCCGTCCTCAGCCGTCGCTTCATGTGACTCCACGG
AGTACCGGGCGCCGTCCAGGCACCTCGATTAGTTCTCGAGCTTTTGGAGTACGTCGTCTTTAGGTTGGGG
GGAGGGGTTTTATGCGATGGAGTTTCCCCACACTGAGTGGGTGGAGACTGAAGTTAGGCCAGCTTGGCAC
TTGATGTAATTCTCCTTGGAATTTGCCCTTTTTGAGTTTGGATCTTGGTTCATTCTCAAGCCTCAGACAG
TGGTTCAAAGTTTTTTTCTTCCATTTCAGGTGTCGTGAGGCTAGCATCGATTGATCAACAAGTTTGTACA
AAAAAGTTGGCACCATGTCAGCCTTTGATATGTCCCATGGGTTTTTTCCCAGGGAACCAATCTGTCCTTT
TGAAGAAAAGACAAAGATAGGAACGATGGTAGAGGACCACCGGTCAAATTCTTACCAGGATTCAGTGACG
TTTGATGATGTGGCTGTGGAGTTCACCCCAGAGGAGTGGGCTTTACTGGACACAACTCAGAAATACCTCT
ACAGAGATGTGATGCTGGAGAACTACATGAACCTGGCCTCTGTGGATTTCTTTTTCTGCTTAACTTCAGA
ATGGGAAATACAACCTAGAACCAAACGGTCATCACTTCAGCAGGGTTTTTTGAAGAATCAAATATTCACT
GGGATACAAATGCAGACAAGAAGCTACAGTGGATGGAAACTCTGTGAGAATTGTGGAGAGGTCTTCAGTG
AACAGTTTTGCCTTAAGACACACATGAGAGCTCAGAATGGAGGGAACACTTTTGAGGGTAATTGTTATGG
AAAAGACAGCATCAGTGTGCACAAGGAAGCCTCTATTGGACAAGAACTTTCCAAATTTAATCCATGTGGA
AAAGTCTTCACCTTAACTCCAGGCCTTGCTGTGCATCTTGAAATTCTCAATGGAAGACAACCCTACAAAT
GTAAGGAATGTGGAAAAGGCTTTAAGTATTTTGCAAGCCTTGATAATCACATGGGAATCCACATTGGAGA
GAAACTCTGTGAATTTCAGGAATGTGAGAGAGCCATCACAACTTCCTCACACTTAAAGCAGTGTGTAGCA
GTTCATACTGGAAAGAAATCCGAAAAGACTAAGAACTGTGGGAAATCCTTCACTAATTTTTCTCAACTTT
CTGCACATGCAAAAACTCATAAAGGAGAGAAGTCCTTTGAATGTAAAGAATGTGGAAGATCCTTTAGAAA
TTCCTCATCCTTTAATGTTCACATTCAAATTCACACTGGAATAAAACCACACAAATGTACGGAATGTGGG
AAAGCCTTCACTAGATCAACTCACCTTACTCAACATGTAAGAACTCACACTGGAATAAAACCCTATGAAT
GTAAGGAATGTGGCCAAGCCTTCACTCAGTACACGGGCCTTGCTATACACATACGAAATCACACTGGAGA
GAAACCCTATCAGTGTAAGGAATGTGGGAAAGCCTTCAATAGATCTTCAACGCTTACTCAACATAGAAGA
ATTCACACAGGAGAGAAGCCTTATGAATGTGTTGAATGTGGGAAGACCTTCATTACTTCTTCCCATCGTA
GTAAACATTTGAAAACTCACAGTGGAGAAAGGTTGCCAACTTTCTTGTACAAAGTGGTTGATATCGGTAA
GCCTATCCCTAACCCTCTCCTCGGTCTCGATTCTACGTAGTAATGAACTAGTCCGTAACTTGAAAGTATT
TCGATTTCTTGGCTTTATATATCTTGTGGAAAGGACGATGATTTCAACACTTCATTTTCAGGACGCGTTA
AGTCGACAATCAACCTCTGGATTACAAAATTTGTGAAAGATTGACTGGTATTCTTAACTATGTTGCTCCT
TTTACGCTATGTGGATACGCTGCTTTAATGCCTTTGTATCATGCTATTGCTTCCCGTATGGCTTTCATTT
TCTCCTCCTTGTATAAATCCTGGTTGCTGTCTCTTTATGAGGAGTTGTGGCCCGTTGTCAGGCAACGTGG
CGTGGTGTGCACTGTGTTTGCTGACGCAACCCCCACTGGTTGGGGCATTGCCACCACCTGTCAGCTCCTT
TCCGGGACTTTCGCTTTCCCCCTCCCTATTGCCACGGCGGAACTCATCGCCGCCTGCCTTGCCCGCTGCT
GGACAGGGGCTCGGCTGTTGGGCACTGACAATTCCGTGGTGTTGTCGGGGAAATCATCGTCCTTTCCTTG
GCTGCTCGCCTGTGTTGCCACCTGGATTCTGCGCGGGACGTCCTTCTGCTACGTCCCTTCGGCCCTCAAT
CCAGCGGACCTTCCTTCCCGCGGCCTGCTGCCGGCTCTGCGGCCTCTTCCGCGTCTTCGCCTTCGCCCTC
AGACGAGTCGGATCTCCCTTTGGGCCGCCTCCCCGCGTCGACTTTAAGACCAATGACTTACAAGGCAGCT
GTAGATCTTAGCCACTTTTTAAAAGAAAAGGGGGGACTGGAAGGGCTAATTCACTCCCAACGAAGACAAG
ATCTGCTTTTTGCTTGTACTGGGTCTCTCTGGTTAGACCAGATCTGAGCCTGGGAGCTCTCTGGCTAACT
AGGGAACCCACTGCTTAAGCCTCAATAAAGCTTGCCTTGAGTGCTTCAAGTAGTGTGTGCCCGTCTGTTG
TGTGACTCTGGTAACTAGAGATCCCTCAGACCCTTTTAGTCAGTGTGGAAAATCTCTAGCAGTACGTATA
GTAGTTCATGTCATCTTATTATTCAGTATTTATAACTTGCAAAGAAATGAATATCAGAGAGTGAGAGGAA
CTTGTTTATTGCAGCTTATAATGGTTACAAATAAAGCAATAGCATCACAAATTTCACAAATAAAGCATTT
TTTTCACTGCATTCTAGTTGTGGTTTGTCCAAACTCATCAATGTATCTTATCATGTCTGGCTCTAGCTAT
CCCGCCCCTAACTCCGCCCATCCCGCCCCTAACTCCGCCCAGTTCCGCCCATTCTCCGCCCCATGGCTGA
CTAATTTTTTTTATTTATGCAGAGGCCGAGGCCGCCTCGGCCTCTGAGCTATTCCAGAAGTAGTGAGGAG
GCTTTTTTGGAGGCCTAGGGACGTACCCAATTCGCCCTATAGTGAGTCGTATTACGCGCGCTCACTGGCC
GTCGTTTTACAACGTCGTGACTGGGAAAACCCTGGCGTTACCCAACTTAATCGCCTTGCAGCACATCCCC
CTTTCGCCAGCTGGCGTAATAGCGAAGAGGCCCGCACCGATCGCCCTTCCCAACAGTTGCGCAGCCTGAA
TGGCGAATGGG
[124 nt withheld, positions 7082-7205]
C
[91 nt withheld, positions 7207-7297]
A
[49 nt withheld, positions 7299-7347]
CCTTTGACGTTGGAGTCCACGTTCTTT
[37 nt withheld, positions 7375-7411]
ACCCTATCTCGGTCTATTCTTTTGATTTATAAGGGATTTTGCCGATTTCGGCCTATTGGTTAAAAAATGA
GCTGATTTAACAAAAATTTAACGCGAATTTTAACAAAATATTAACGCTTACAATTTAGGTGGCACTTTTC
GGGGAAATGTGCGCGGAACCCCTATTTGTTTATTTTTCTAAATACATTCAAATATGTATCCGCTCATGAG
ACAATAACCCTGATAAATGCTTCAATAATATTGAAAAAGGAAGAGTATGAGTATTCAACATTTCCGTGTC
GCCCTTATTCCCTTTTTTGCGGCATTTTGCCTTCCTGTTTTTGCTCACCCAGAAACGCTGGTGAAAGTAA
AAGATGCTGAAGATCAGTTGGGTGCACGAGTGGGTTACATCGAACTGGATCTCAACAGCGGTAAGATCCT
TGAGAGTTTTCGCCCCGAAGAACGTTTTCCAATGATGAGCACTTTTAAAGTTCTGCTATGTGGCGCGGTA
TTATCCCGTATTGACGCCGGGCAAGAGCAACTCGGTCGCCGCATACACTATTCTCAGAATGACTTGGTTG
AGTACTCACCAGTCACAGAAAAGCATCTTACGGATGGCATGACAGTAAGAGAATTATGCAGTGCTGCCAT
AACCATGAGTGATAACACTGCGGCCAACTTACTTCTGACAACGATCGGAGGACCGAAGGAGCTAACCGCT
TTTTTGCACAACATGGGGGATCATGTAACTCGCCTTGATCGTTGGGAACCGGAGCTGAATGAAGCCATAC
CAAACGACGAGCGTGACACCACGATGCCTGTAGCAATGGCAACAACGTTGCGCAAACTATTAACTGGCGA
ACTACTTACTCTAGCTTCCCGGCAACAATTAATAGACTGGATGGAGGCGGATAAAGTTGCAGGACCACTT
CTGCGCTCGGCCCTTCCGGCTGGCTGGTTTATTGCTGATAAATCTGGAGCCGGTGAGCGTGGGTCTCGCG
GTATCATTGCAGCACTGGGGCCAGATGGTAAGCCCTCCCGTATCGTAGTTATCTACACGACGGGGAGTCA
GGCAACTATGGATGAACGAAATAGACAGATCGCTGAGATAGGTGCCTCACTGATTAAGCATTGGTAACTG
TCAGACCAAGTTTACTCATATATACTTTAGATTGATTTAAAACTTCATTTTTAATTTAAAAGGATCTAGG
TGAAGATCCTTTTTGATAATCTCATGACCAAAATCCCTTAACGTGAGTTTTCGTTCCACTGAGCGTCAGA
CCCCGTAGAAAAGATCAAAGGATCTTCTTGAGATCCTTTTTTTCTGCGCGTAATCTGCTGCTTGCAAACA
AAAAAACCACCGCTACCAGCGGTGGTTTGTTTGCCGGATCAAGAGCTACCAACTCTTTTTCCGAAGGTAA
CTGGCTTCAGCAGAGCGCAGATACCAAATACTGTTCTTCTAGTGTAGCCGTAGTTAGGCCACCACTTCAA
GAACTCTGTAGCACCGCCTACATACCTCGCTCTGCTAATCCTGTTACCAGTGGCTGCTGCCAGTGGCGAT
AAGTCGTGTCTTACCGGGTTGGACTCAAGACGATAGTTACCGGATAAGGCGCAGCGGTCGGGCTGAACGG
GGGGTTCGTGCACACAGCCCAGCTTGGAGCGAACGACCTACACCGAACTGAGATACCTACAGCGTGAGCT
ATGAGAAAGCGCCACGCTTCCCGAAGGGAGAAAGGCGGACAGGTATCCGGTAAGCGGCAGGGTCGGAACA
GGAGAGCGCACGAGGGAGCTTCCAGGGGGAAACGCCTGGTATCTTTATAGTCCTGTCGGGTTTCGCCACC
TCTGACTTGAGCGTCGATTTTTGTGATGCTCGTCAGGGGGGCGGAGCCTATGGAAAAACGCCAGCAACGC
GGCCTTTTTACGGTTCCTGGCCTTTTGCTGGCCTTTTGCTCACATGTTCTTTCCTGCGTTATCCCCTGAT
TCTGTGGATAACCGTATTACCGCCTTTGAGTGAGCTGATACCGCTCGCCGCAGCCGAACGACCGAGCGCA
GCGAGTCAGTGAGCGAGGAAGCGGAAGAGCGCCCAATACGCAAACCGCCTCTCCCCGCGCGTTGGCCGAT
TCATTAATGCAGCTGGCACGACAGGTTTCCCGACTGGAAAGCGGGCAGTGAGCGCAACGCAATTAATGTG
AGTTAGCTCACTCATTAGGCACCCCAGGCTTTACACTTTATGCTTCCGGCTCGTATGTTGTGTGGAATTG
TGAGCGGATAACAATTTCACACAGGAAACAGCTATGACCATGATTACGCCAAGCGCGCAATTAACCCTCA
CTAAAGGGAACAAAAGCTGGAGCTGCAAGC
Features (pLannotate 1.2.2; 34 found; start..end, strand, type, name):
      5..231     +  promoter       RSV promoter: Rous sarcoma virus enhancer/promoter
    232..412     +  LTR            5' LTR (truncated): truncated 5' long terminal repeat (LTR) from HIV-1
    459..584     +  misc_feature   HIV-1 Ψ: packaging signal of human immunodeficiency virus type 1
    568..931     +  CDS            HIV-1 gag (fragment): gag protein from human immunodeficiency virus 1; gag
   1077..1310    +  misc_feature   RRE: The Rev response element (RRE) of HIV-1 allows for Rev-dependent mRNA export from the nucleus to the cytoplasm.
   1687..1713    +  CDS            Rev (fragment): human immunodeficiency virus 1 (HIV-1) Rev protein; rev; enhances nuclear export of unspliced and incompletely spliced viral mRNAs
   1720..1743    +  promoter       SV40 promoter (fragment): SV40 early promoter
   1744..1815    +  promoter       SV40 promoter (fragment): SV40 enhancer and early promoter
   1839..1974    +  rep_origin     SV40 ori: SV40 origin of replication
   2020..2616    +  CDS            PuroR (fragment): puromycin N-acetyltransferase; pac from Streptomyces; confers resistance to puromycin
   2665..2782    +  misc_feature   cPPT/CTS: central polypurine tract and central termination sequence of HIV-1
   2847..2913    +  CDS            small t antigen (fragment): SV40 (simian virus 40) small t antigen
   2920..4098    +  promoter       EF-1α promoter: strong constitutive promoter for human elongation factor EF-1α
   4119..4136    +  protein_bind   attB1 (fragment): mutant version of attB; core recombination site for the Gateway® BP reaction BP Clonase™
   4145..4723    +  CDS            ZNF561 (fragment): ZN561_HUMAN - Experimental evidence at protein level: Swiss-Prot protein existence level 1. May be involved in transcriptional regulation. From Homo sapiens (Human).
   5430..5447    -  protein_bind   attB2 (fragment): mutant version of attB; core recombination site for the Gateway® BP reaction BP Clonase™
   5456..5497    +  CDS            V5 tag: epitope tag from simian virus 5
   5513..5566    +  promoter       U6 promoter (fragment): RNA polymerase III promoter for human U6 snRNA
   5608..6196    +  misc_feature   WPRE: woodchuck hepatitis virus posttranscriptional regulatory element
   6247..6266    +  misc_feature   cPPT/CTS (fragment): central polypurine tract and central termination sequence of HIV-1
   6268..6501    +  LTR            3' LTR (ΔU3): self-inactivating 3' long terminal repeat (LTR) from HIV-1
   6579..6700    +  polyA_signal   SV40 poly(A) signal: SV40 polyadenylation signal
   6740..6875    +  rep_origin     SV40 ori: SV40 origin of replication
   6896..6914    -  promoter       T7 promoter: promoter for bacteriophage T7 RNA polymerase
   6922..7077    +  CDS            lacZα (fragment): LacZα fragment of β-galactosidase; lacZ fragment
   7082..7510    +  rep_origin     f1 ori (sequence partly withheld): f1 bacteriophage origin of replication; arrow indicates direction of (+) strand synthesis
   7563..7667    +  promoter       AmpR promoter: bla
   7668..8528    +  CDS            AmpR: β-lactamase; bla; confers resistance to ampicillin, carbenicillin, and related antibiotics
   8699..9287    +  rep_origin     ori: high-copy-number ColE1/pMB1/pBR322/pUC origin of replication
   9470..9562    +  CDS            lacI (fragment): lac repressor; lacI; The lac repressor binds to the lac operator to inhibit transcription in E. coli. This inhibition can be relieved by adding lactose or isopropyl-β-D-thiogalactopyranoside (IPTG).
   9575..9596    +  protein_bind   CAP binding site: CAP binding activates transcription in the presence of cAMP. E. coli catabolite activator protein
   9611..9641    +  promoter       lac promoter: promoter for the E. coli lac operon
   9649..9665    +  protein_bind   lac operator: The lac repressor binds to the lac operator to inhibit transcription in E. coli. This inhibition can be relieved by adding lactose or isopropyl-β-D-thiogalactopyranoside (IPTG). lac repressor encoded by lacI
   9710..9728    +  promoter       T3 promoter: promoter for bacteriophage T3 RNA polymerase
