[The description below was written by a language model from this plasmid's Addgene catalogue record and pLannotate feature annotations shown in this document.]
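Description:
TFORF3419 is a third-generation-style, self-inactivating lentiviral expression plasmid built on the pLX_TRC317 backbone and carrying the human zinc-finger transcription factor ZNF562 as its open reading frame. It belongs to a barcoded transcription factor ORF collection in which each clone has a unique 24-bp barcode, so that the factor delivered to a cell can be identified by sequencing in pooled overexpression screens such as directed-differentiation screens. In bacteria the plasmid is maintained by a high-copy ColE1/pUC-type origin and ampicillin resistance (AmpR); an f1 origin and remnants of a lac/T7/T3 cloning region are also present. The depositor notes that the plasmid may recombine.

The viral portion begins with an RSV promoter fused to a truncated HIV-1 5' LTR, which drives Tat-independent production of genomic RNA. This is followed by the Ψ packaging signal with a gag fragment, the RRE for Rev-dependent nuclear export and, further downstream, a cPPT/CTS element. An SV40 early promoter drives the puromycin N-acetyltransferase gene for selection of transduced mammalian cells. Downstream, the EF-1α promoter drives the ZNF562 ORF, which was inserted by Gateway cloning, is flanked by attB1 and attB2 sites, and is fused at its C terminus to a V5 epitope tag for detection. A WPRE enhances transcript expression ahead of the ΔU3 3' LTR and an SV40 polyadenylation signal.

The automated annotation labels part of the insert as a ZNF561 fragment, which probably reflects homology between related zinc-finger genes; the catalogue entry identifies the insert as ZNF562. The barcode is not annotated in the feature table.
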