Addgene plasmid #144895: TFORF3419
Purpose: Lentiviral vector for overexpressing transcription factor ORFs with unique 24-bp barcodes. Barcodes facilitate identification of transcription factors in pooled screens.
Depositing lab: Feng Zhang. Depositing organization: Broad Institute. Publication: A transcription factor atlas of directed differentiation. Joung J, Ma S, Tay T, Geiger-Schuller KR, Kirchgatterer PC, Verdine VK, Guo B, Arias-Garcia MA, Allen WE, Singh A, Kuksenko O, Abudayyeh OO, Gootenberg JS, Fu Z, Macrae RK, Buenrostro JD, Regev A, Zhang F. Cell. 2023 Jan 5;186(1):209-229.e26. doi: 10.1016/j.cell.2022.11.026. PubMed 36608654.
Backbone
  Vector backbone: pLX_TRC317
  Backbone manufacturer: Broad Institute Genetic Perturbation Platform
  Backbone size w/o insert (bp): 8264
  Vector type: Mammalian Expression, Lentiviral
  Selectable markers: Puromycin
Growth in bacteria
  Bacterial resistance: Ampicillin, 100 μg/mL
  Growth temperature: 37°C
  Growth strain: NEB Stable
  Copy number: High Copy
Gene/Insert
  Gene/Insert name: ZNF562
  Species: H. sapiens (human)
  Insert size (bp): 1487
  Entrez Gene: ZNF562
  Promoter: EF1a
  Tag / fusion protein: V5 (C terminal on insert)
  Cloning method: Gateway Cloning
  Sequencing primers: 5′ GGGTGGAGACTGAAGTTAGGCCAG; 3′ CACATAGCGTAAAAGGAGCAACATAG
Resource information
  A portion of this plasmid was derived from a plasmid made by: Broad Institute Genetic Perturbation Platform
Terms and licenses: Academic/Nonprofit Terms; Industry Terms: Not Available to Industry
Depositor comments: NM_001130031.1 Please test multiple small colonies in case of plasmid recombination. To make this collection available in a timely manner, a portion of this collection was not fully sequenced by Addgene. If an Addgene verified full plasmid sequence is not available, please contact us prior to placing an order to request the full sequence.
How to cite: TFORF3419 was a gift from Feng Zhang (Addgene plasmid # 144895 ; http://n2t.net/addgene:144895 ; RRID:Addgene_144895)
