>Addgene plasmid #144895 | TFORF3419 | depositor partial sequence | sequence record 286800 | Insert
ATCGATTGATCAACAAGTTTGTACAAAAAAGTTGGCACCATGTCAGCCTTTGATATGTCCCATGGGTTTT
TTCCCAGGGAACCAATCTGTCCTTTTGAAGAAAAGACAAAGATAGGAACGATGGTAGAGGACCACCGGTC
AAATTCTTACCAGGATTCAGTGACGTTTGATGATGTGGCTGTGGAGTTCACCCCAGAGGAGTGGGCTTTA
CTGGACACAACTCAGAAATACCTCTACAGAGATGTGATGCTGGAGAACTACATGAACCTGGCCTCTGTGG
ATTTCTTTTTCTGCTTAACTTCAGAATGGGAAATACAACCTAGAACCAAACGGTCATCACTTCAGCAGGG
TTTTTTGAAGAATCAAATATTCACTGGGATACAAATGCAGACAAGAAGCTACAGTGGATGGAAACTCTGT
GAGAATTGTGGAGAGGTCTTCAGTGAACAGTTTTGCCTTAAGACACACATGAGAGCTCAGAATGGAGGGA
ACACTTTTGAGGGTAATTGTTATGGAAAAGACAGCATCAGTGTGCACAAGGAAGCCTCTATTGGACAAGA
ACTTTCCAAATTTAATCCATGTGGAAAAGTCTTCACCTTAACTCCAGGCCTTGCTGTGCATCTTGAAATT
CTCAATGGAAGACAACCCTACAAATGTAAGGAATGTGGAAAAGGCTTTAAGTATTTTGCAAGCCTTGATA
ATCACATGGGAATCCACATTGGAGAGAAACTCTGTGAATTTCAGGAATGTGAGAGAGCCATCACAACTTC
CTCACACTTAAAGCAGTGTGTAGCAGTTCATACTGGAAAGAAATCCGAAAAGACTAAGAACTGTGGGAAA
TCCTTCACTAATTTTTCTCAACTTTCTGCACATGCAAAAACTCATAAAGGAGAGAAGTCCTTTGAATGTA
AAGAATGTGGAAGATCCTTTAGAAATTCCTCATCCTTTAATGTTCACATTCAAATTCACACTGGAATAAA
ACCACACAAATGTACGGAATGTGGGAAAGCCTTCACTAGATCAACTCACCTTACTCAACATGTAAGAACT
CACACTGGAATAAAACCCTATGAATGTAAGGAATGTGGCCAAGCCTTCACTCAGTACACGGGCCTTGCTA
TACACATACGAAATCACACTGGAGAGAAACCCTATCAGTGTAAGGAATGTGGGAAAGCCTTCAATAGATC
TTCAACGCTTACTCAACATAGAAGAATTCACACAGGAGAGAAGCCTTATGAATGTGTTGAATGTGGGAAG
ACCTTCATTACTTCTTCCCATCGTAGTAAACATTTGAAAACTCACAGTGGAGAAAGGTTGCCAACTTTCT
TGTACAAAGTGGTTGATATCGGTAAGCCTATCCCTAACCCTCTCCTCGGTCTCGATTCTACGTAGTAATG
AACTAGTCCGTAACTTGAAAGTATTTCGATTTCTTGGCTTTATATATCTTGTGGAAAGGACGATGATTTC
AACACTTCATTTTCAGG
