>Addgene plasmid #144895 | TFORF3419 | depositor partial sequence | sequence record 286801 | Barcode
TGATTTCAACACTTCATTTTCAGG
